>Addgene plasmid #13033 | pcDNA3-YFP | addgene full sequence | sequence record 210331 | Addgene NGS Result
TCGACGGATCGGGAGATCTCCCGATCCCCTATGGTGCACTCTCAGTACAATCTGCTCTGATGCCGCATAG
TTAAGCCAGTATCTGCTCCCTGCTTGTGTGTTGGAGGTCGCTGAGTAGTGCGCGAGCAAAATTTAAGCTA
CAACAAGGCAAGGCTTGACCGACAATTGCATGAAGAATCTGCTTAGGGTTAGGCGTTTTGCGCTGCTTCG
CGATGTACGGGCCAGATATACGCGTTGACATTGATTATTGACTAGTTATTAATAGTAATCAATTACGGGG
TCATTAGTTCATAGCCCATATATGGAGTTCCGCGTTACATAACTTACGGTAAATGGCCCGCCTGGCTGAC
CGCCCAACGACCCCCGCCCATTGACGTCAATAATGACGTATGTTCCCATAGTAACGCCAATAGGGACTTT
CCATTGACGTCAATGGGTGGAGTATTTACGGTAAACTGCCCACTTGGCAGTACATCAAGTGTATCATATG
CCAAGTACGCCCCCTATTGACGTCAATGACGGTAAATGGCCCGCCTGGCATTATGCCCAGTACATGACCT
TATGGGACTTTCCTACTTGGCAGTACATCTACGTATTAGTCATCGCTATTACCATGGTGATGCGGTTTTG
GCAGTACATCAATGGGCGTGGATAGCGGTTTGACTCACGGGGATTTCCAAGTCTCCACCCCATTGACGTC
AATGGGAGTTTGTTTTGGCACCAAAATCAACGGGACTTTCCAAAATGTCGTAACAACTCCGCCCCATTGA
CGCAAATGGGCGGTAGGCGTGTACGGTGGGAGGTCTATATAAGCAGAGCTCTCTGGCTAACTAGAGAACC
CACTGCTTACTGGCTTATCGAAATTAATACGACTCACTATAGGGAGACCCAAGCTTGGTACCGAGCTCGG
ATCCACTAGTAACGGCCGCCAGTGTGCTGGAATTCTGCAGATATCCATCACACTGGCGGCCGCTCGAGAT
GGTGAGCAAGGGCGAGGAGCTGTTCACCGGGGTGGTGCCCATCCTGGTCGAGCTGGACGGCGACGTAAAC
GGCCACAAGTTCAGCGTGTCCGGCGAGGGCGAGGGCGATGCCACCTACGGCAAGCTGACCCTGAAGTTCA
TCTGCACCACCGGCAAGCTGCCCGTGCCCTGGCCCACCCTCGTGACCACCTTCGGCTACGGCCTGAAGTG
CTTCGCCCGCTACCCCGACCACATGAAGCAGCACGACTTCTTCAAGTCCGCCATGCCCGAAGGCTACGTC
CAGGAGCGCACCATCTTCTTCAAGGACGACGGCAACTACAAGACCCGCGCCGAGGTGAAGTTCGAGGGCG
ACACCCTGGTGAACCGCATCGAGCTGAAGGGCATCGACTTCAAGGAGGACGGCAACATCCTGGGGCACAA
GCTGGAGTACAACTACAACAGCCACAACGTCTATATCATGGCCGACAAGCAGAAGAACGGCATCAAGGTG
AACTTCAAGATCCGCCACAACATCGAGGACGGCAGCGTGCAGCTCGCCGACCACTACCAGCAGAACACCC
CCATCGGCGACGGCCCCGTGCTGCTGCCCGACAACCACTACCTGAGCTACCAGTCCGCCCTGAGCAAAGA
CCCCAACGAGAAGCGCGATCACATGGTCCTGCTGGAGTTCGTGACCGCCGCCGGGATCACTCTCGGCATG
GACGAGCTGTACAAGTAATCTAGAGGGCCCTATTCTATAGTGTCACCTAAATGCTAGAGCTCGCTGATCA
GCCTCGACTGTGCCTTCTAGTTGCCAGCCATCTGTTGTTTGCCCCTCCCCCGTGCCTTCCTTGACCCTGG
AAGGTGCCACTCCCACTGTCCTTTCCTAATAAAATGAGGAAATTGCATCGCATTGTCTGAGTAGGTGTCA
TTCTATTCTGGGGGGTGGGGTGGGGCAGGACAGCAAGGGGGAGGATTGGGAAGACAATAGCAGGCATGCT
GGGGATGCGGTGGGCTCTATGGCTTCTGAGGCGGAAAGAACCAGCTGGGGCTCTAGGGGGTATCCCC
[124 nt withheld, positions 2028-2151]
C
[91 nt withheld, positions 2153-2243]
A
[49 nt withheld, positions 2245-2293]
CCTTTGACGTTGGAGTCCACGTTCTTT
[37 nt withheld, positions 2321-2357]
ACCCTATCTCGGTCTATTCTTTTGATTTATAAGGGATTTTGCCGATTTCGGCCTATTGGTTAAAAAATGA
GCTGATTTAACAAAAATTTAACGCGAATTAATTCTGTGGAATGTGTGTCAGTTAGGGTGTGGAAAGTCCC
CAGGCTCCCCAGCAGGCAGAAGTATGCAAAGCATGCATCTCAATTAGTCAGCAACCAGGTGTGGAAAGTC
CCCAGGCTCCCCAGCAGGCAGAAGTATGCAAAGCATGCATCTCAATTAGTCAGCAACCATAGTCCCGCCC
CTAACTCCGCCCATCCCGCCCCTAACTCCGCCCAGTTCCGCCCATTCTCCGCCCCATGGCTGACTAATTT
TTTTTATTTATGCAGAGGCCGAGGCCGCCTCTGCCTCTGAGCTATTCCAGAAGTAGTGAGGAGGCTTTTT
TGGAGGCCTAGGCTTTTGCAAAAAGCTCCCGGGAGCTTGTATATCCATTTTCGGATCTGATCAAGAGACA
GGATGAGGATCGTTTCGCATGATTGAACAAGATGGATTGCACGCAGGTTCTCCGGCCGCTTGGGTGGAGA
GGCTATTCGGCTATGACTGGGCACAACAGACAATCGGCTGCTCTGATGCCGCCGTGTTCCGGCTGTCAGC
GCAGGGGCGCCCGGTTCTTTTTGTCAAGACCGACCTGTCCGGTGCCCTGAATGAACTGCAGGACGAGGCA
GCGCGGCTATCGTGGCTGGCCACGACGGGCGTTCCTTGCGCAGCTGTGCTCGACGTTGTCACTGAAGCGG
GAAGGGACTGGCTGCTATTGGGCGAAGTGCCGGGGCAGGATCTCCTGTCATCTCACCTTGCTCCTGCCGA
GAAAGTATCCATCATGGCTGATGCAATGCGGCGGCTGCATACGCTTGATCCGGCTACCTGCCCATTCGAC
CACCAAGCGAAACATCGCATCGAGCGAGCACGTACTCGGATGGAAGCCGGTCTTGTCGATCAGGATGATC
TGGACGAAGAGCATCAGGGGCTCGCGCCAGCCGAACTGTTCGCCAGGCTCAAGGCGCGCATGCCCGACGG
CGAGGATCTCGTCGTGACCCATGGCGATGCCTGCTTGCCGAATATCATGGTGGAAAATGGCCGCTTTTCT
GGATTCATCGACTGTGGCCGGCTGGGTGTGGCGGACCGCTATCAGGACATAGCGTTGGCTACCCGTGATA
TTGCTGAAGAGCTTGGCGGCGAATGGGCTGACCGCTTCCTCGTGCTTTACGGTATCGCCGCTCCCGATTC
GCAGCGCATCGCCTTCTATCGCCTTCTTGACGAGTTCTTCTGAGCGGGACTCTGGGGTTCGAAATGACCG
ACCAAGCGACGCCCAACCTGCCATCACGAGATTTCGATTCCACCGCCGCCTTCTATGAAAGGTTGGGCTT
CGGAATCGTTTTCCGGGACGCCGGCTGGATGATCCTCCAGCGCGGGGATCTCATGCTGGAGTTCTTCGCC
CACCCCAACTTGTTTATTGCAGCTTATAATGGTTACAAATAAAGCAATAGCATCACAAATTTCACAAATA
AAGCATTTTTTTCACTGCATTCTAGTTGTGGTTTGTCCAAACTCATCAATGTATCTTATCATGTCTGTAT
ACCGTCGACCTCTAGCTAGAGCTTGGCGTAATCATGGTCATAGCTGTTTCCTGTGTGAAATTGTTATCCG
CTCACAATTCCACACAACATACGAGCCGGAAGCATAAAGTGTAAAGCCTGGGGTGCCTAATGAGTGAGCT
AACTCACATTAATTGCGTTGCGCTCACTGCCCGCTTTCCAGTCGGGAAACCTGTCGTGCCAGCTGCATTA
ATGAATCGGCCAACGCGCGGGGAGAGGCGGTTTGCGTATTGGGCGCTCTTCCGCTTCCTCGCTCACTGAC
TCGCTGCGCTCGGTCGTTCGGCTGCGGCGAGCGGTATCAGCTCACTCAAAGGCGGTAATACGGTTATCCA
CAGAATCAGGGGATAACGCAGGAAAGAACATGTGAGCAAAAGGCCAGCAAAAGGCCAGGAACCGTAAAAA
GGCCGCGTTGCTGGCGTTTTTCCATAGGCTCCGCCCCCCTGACGAGCATCACAAAAATCGACGCTCAAGT
CAGAGGTGGCGAAACCCGACAGGACTATAAAGATACCAGGCGTTTCCCCCTGGAAGCTCCCTCGTGCGCT
CTCCTGTTCCGACCCTGCCGCTTACCGGATACCTGTCCGCCTTTCTCCCTTCGGGAAGCGTGGCGCTTTC
TCATAGCTCACGCTGTAGGTATCTCAGTTCGGTGTAGGTCGTTCGCTCCAAGCTGGGCTGTGTGCACGAA
CCCCCCGTTCAGCCCGACCGCTGCGCCTTATCCGGTAACTATCGTCTTGAGTCCAACCCGGTAAGACACG
ACTTATCGCCACTGGCAGCAGCCACTGGTAACAGGATTAGCAGAGCGAGGTATGTAGGCGGTGCTACAGA
GTTCTTGAAGTGGTGGCCTAACTACGGCTACACTAGAAGAACAGTATTTGGTATCTGCGCTCTGCTGAAG
CCAGTTACCTTCGGAAAAAGAGTTGGTAGCTCTTGATCCGGCAAACAAACCACCGCTGGTAGCGGTGGTT
TTTTTGTTTGCAAGCAGCAGATTACGCGCAGAAAAAAAGGATCTCAAGAAGATCCTTTGATCTTTTCTAC
GGGGTCTGACGCTCAGTGGAACGAAAACTCACGTTAAGGGATTTTGGTCATGAGATTATCAAAAAGGATC
TTCACCTAGATCCTTTTAAATTAAAAATGAAGTTTTAAATCAATCTAAAGTATATATGAGTAAACTTGGT
CTGACAGTTACCAATGCTTAATCAGTGAGGCACCTATCTCAGCGATCTGTCTATTTCGTTCATCCATAGT
TGCCTGACTCCCCGTCGTGTAGATAACTACGATACGGGAGGGCTTACCATCTGGCCCCAGTGCTGCAATG
ATACCGCGAGACCCACGCTCACCGGCTCCAGATTTATCAGCAATAAACCAGCCAGCCGGAAGGGCCGAGC
GCAGAAGTGGTCCTGCAACTTTATCCGCCTCCATCCAGTCTATTAATTGTTGCCGGGAAGCTAGAGTAAG
TAGTTCGCCAGTTAATAGTTTGCGCAACGTTGTTGCCATTGCTACAGGCATCGTGGTGTCACGCTCGTCG
TTTGGTATGGCTTCATTCAGCTCCGGTTCCCAACGATCAAGGCGAGTTACATGATCCCCCATGTTGTGCA
AAAAAGCGGTTAGCTCCTTCGGTCCTCCGATCGTTGTCAGAAGTAAGTTGGCCGCAGTGTTATCACTCAT
GGTTATGGCAGCACTGCATAATTCTCTTACTGTCATGCCATCCGTAAGATGCTTTTCTGTGACTGGTGAG
TACTCAACCAAGTCATTCTGAGAATAGTGTATGCGGCGACCGAGTTGCTCTTGCCCGGCGTCAATACGGG
ATAATACCGCGCCACATAGCAGAACTTTAAAAGTGCTCATCATTGGAAAACGTTCTTCGGGGCGAAAACT
CTCAAGGATCTTACCGCTGTTGAGATCCAGTTCGATGTAACCCACTCGTGCACCCAACTGATCTTCAGCA
TCTTTTACTTTCACCAGCGTTTCTGGGTGAGCAAAAACAGGAAGGCAAAATGCCGCAAAAAAGGGAATAA
GGGCGACACGGAAATGTTGAATACTCATACTCTTCCTTTTTCAATATTATTGAAGCATTTATCAGGGTTA
TTGTCTCATGAGCGGATACATATTTGAATGTATTTAGAAAAATAAACAAATAGGGGTTCCGCGCACATTT
CCCCGAAAAGTGCCACCTGACG
Features (pLannotate 1.2.2; 21 found; start..end, strand, type, name):
     30..82      -  misc_feature   bom (fragment): basis of mobility region from pBR322
    237..616     +  enhancer       CMV enhancer: human cytomegalovirus immediate early enhancer
    617..820     +  promoter       CMV promoter: human cytomegalovirus (CMV) immediate early promoter
    816..849     +  LTR            5' LTR (truncated) (fragment): truncated 5' long terminal repeat (LTR) from HIV-1
    865..883     +  promoter       T7 promoter: promoter for bacteriophage T7 RNA polymerase
    979..1695    +  CDS            EYFP-Q69K: EYFP-Q69K is a basic (constitutively fluorescent) green/yellow fluorescent protein published in 1999, derived from Aequorea victoria. It has moderate acid sensitivity.
   1714..1732    -  promoter       SP6 promoter: promoter for bacteriophage SP6 RNA polymerase
   1758..1982    +  polyA_signal   bGH poly(A) signal: bovine growth hormone polyadenylation signal
   1986..2007    +  promoter       SV40 promoter (fragment): SV40 enhancer and early promoter
   2028..2456    +  rep_origin     f1 ori (sequence partly withheld): f1 bacteriophage origin of replication; arrow indicates direction of (+) strand synthesis
   2470..2799    +  promoter       SV40 promoter: SV40 enhancer and early promoter
   2866..3657    +  CDS            neo: KKA2_KLEPN - Also known as kan, nptII. Experimental evidence at protein level: Swiss-Prot protein existence level 1. Resistance to kanamycin, neomycin, paromomycin, ribostamycin, butirosin and gentamicin B. From Klebsiella pneumoniae.
   3681..3839    +  CDS            ble (fragment): BLE_KLEPN - Experimental evidence at protein level: Swiss-Prot protein existence level 1. Binding protein with a strong affinity to the bleomycin family of antibiotics. Binds to CL990; an antimitotic-antibiotic compound. From Klebsiella pneumoniae.
   3834..3955    +  polyA_signal   SV40 poly(A) signal: SV40 polyadenylation signal
   4028..4044    -  protein_bind   lac operator: The lac repressor binds to the lac operator to inhibit transcription in E. coli. This inhibition can be relieved by adding lactose or isopropyl-β-D-thiogalactopyranoside (IPTG). lac repressor encoded by lacI
   4052..4082    -  promoter       lac promoter: promoter for the E. coli lac operon
   4097..4118    -  protein_bind   CAP binding site: CAP binding activates transcription in the presence of cAMP. E. coli catabolite activator protein
   4131..4223    -  CDS            lacI (fragment): lac repressor; lacI; The lac repressor binds to the lac operator to inhibit transcription in E. coli. This inhibition can be relieved by adding lactose or isopropyl-β-D-thiogalactopyranoside (IPTG).
   4406..4994    -  rep_origin     ori: high-copy-number ColE1/pMB1/pBR322/pUC origin of replication
   5165..6025    -  CDS            AmpR: β-lactamase; bla; confers resistance to ampicillin, carbenicillin, and related antibiotics
   6026..6130    -  promoter       AmpR promoter: bla
