[The description below was written by a language model from this plasmid's Addgene catalogue record and pLannotate feature annotations shown in this document.]
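Description:
pcDNA3-YFP is a mammalian expression vector built on the Invitrogen pcDNA3 backbone, intended as a cloning recipient for making fusions between a gene of interest and yellow fluorescent protein. It is propagated in E. coli as a high-copy plasmid through a ColE1/pUC-type origin, with ampicillin selection provided by the β-lactamase gene under its own promoter. An f1 origin is also present, which in principle allows single-stranded DNA production. For selecting stably transfected mammalian cells, an SV40 early promoter drives the neomycin phosphotransferase gene, terminated by an SV40 polyadenylation signal and conferring G418 resistance.

The expression cassette uses the human cytomegalovirus immediate early enhancer and promoter, followed by a T7 promoter, the YFP coding sequence, a reverse-oriented SP6 promoter and the bovine growth hormone polyadenylation signal. The roughly 720 bp YFP insert, taken from a discontinued commercial vector, was placed between XhoI and XbaI sites, both of which were preserved. The automated annotation matches the fluorescent protein most closely to the EYFP-Q69K variant. Because the reporter sits at the 3′ end of the polylinker, with a stretch of sequence between the T7 promoter and the YFP start, a gene cloned upstream in frame would be expected to carry YFP at its C terminus, although the record does not state the fusion orientation explicitly. The flanking T7 and SP6 promoters can support sequencing or in vitro transcription.

Several short annotated fragments (HIV-1 LTR, ble, lacI, bom and the lac promoter/operator region) appear to be backbone remnants or partial similarity hits rather than functional elements. Typical uses would be live-cell localisation or expression tracking of tagged proteins in transfected mammalian cells.
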