Addgene plasmid #13033: pcDNA3-YFP
Purpose: Mammalian expression vector for cloning your gene fused to YFP
Depositing lab: Doug Golenbock. Depositing organization: University of Massachusetts, Worcester.
Backbone
  Vector backbone: pcDNA3
  Backbone manufacturer: Invitrogen
  Backbone size w/o insert (bp): 5446
  Vector type: Mammalian Expression
  Selectable markers: Neomycin (select with G418)
Growth in bacteria
  Bacterial resistance: Ampicillin, 100 μg/mL
  Growth temperature: 37°C
  Growth strain: DH5alpha
  Copy number: High Copy
Gene/Insert
  Gene/Insert name: Yellow fluorescent protein (alt names: YFP; EYFP)
  Insert size (bp): 720
  Cloning method: Restriction Enzyme; 5′ cloning site XhoI (not destroyed); 3′ cloning site XbaI (not destroyed)
  Sequencing primers: 5′ T7; 3′ GTCTTGTAGTTGCCGTCGTC
Resource information
  A portion of this plasmid was derived from a plasmid made by: YFP from discontinued clonetech vector.
Terms and licenses: Academic/Nonprofit Terms; Industry Terms: Not Available to Industry
Depositor comments: The primer for sequencing out the 5' end of the GFP based constructs (GFP/EGFP, CFP, YFP) is 5'- GTCTTGTAGTTGCCGTCGTC -3'
How to cite: pcDNA3-YFP was a gift from Doug Golenbock (Addgene plasmid # 13033 ; http://n2t.net/addgene:13033 ; RRID:Addgene_13033)
