>Addgene plasmid #13033 | pcDNA3-YFP | addgene partial sequence | sequence record 78007 | CMV-F 5'-CGCAAATGGGCGGTAGGCGTG-3'
GAAATTAATACGACTCACTATAGGGAGACCCAAGCTTGGTACCGAGCTCGGATCCACTAGTAACGGCCGC
CAGTGTGCTGGAATTCTGCAGATATCCATCACACTGGCGGCCGCTCGAGATGGTGAGCAAGGGCGAGGAG
CTGTTCACCGGGGTGGTGCCCATCCTGGTCGAGCTGGACGGCGACGTAAACGGCCACAAGTTCAGCGTGT
CCGGCGAGGGCGAGGGCGATGCCACCTACGGCAAGCTGACCCTGAAGTTCATCTGCACCACCGGCAAGCT
GCCCGTGCCCTGGCCCACCCTCGTGACCACCTTCGGCTACGGCCTGAAGTGCTTCGCCCGCTACCCCGAC
CACATGAAGCAGCACGACTTCTTCAAGTCCGCCATGCCCGAAGGCTACGTCCAGGAGCGCACCATCTTCT
TCAAGGACGACGGCAACTACAAGACCCGCGCCGAGGTGAAGTTCGAGGGCGACACCCTGGTGAACCGCAT
CGAGCTGAAGGGCATCGACTTCAAGGAGGACGGCAACATCCTGGGGCACAAGCTGGAGTACAACTACAAC
AGCCACAACGTCTATATCATGGCCGACAAGCAGAAGAACGGCATCAAGGTGAACTTCAAGATCCGCCACA
ACATCGAGGACGGCAGCGTGCAGCTCGCCGACCACTACCAGCAGAACACCCCCATCGGCGACGGCCCCGT
GCTGCTGCCCGACAACCACTACCTGAGCTACCAGTCCGCCCTGAGCAAAGACCCCAACGAGAAGCGCGAT
CACATGGTCCTGCTGGAGTTCGTGACCGCCGCCGGGATCACTCTCGGCATGGACGA
